Addgene plasmid #47212: TAL3493
Depositing lab: Keith Joung. Depositing organization: Massachusetts General Hospital. Publication: Targeted gene disruption in somatic zebrafish cells using engineered TALENs. Sander JD, Cade L, Khayter C, Reyon D, Peterson RT, Joung JK, Yeh JR. Nat Biotechnol. 2011 Aug 5;29(8):697-8. doi: 10.1038/nbt.1934. PubMed 21822241.
Backbone
  Vector backbone: JDS74
  Backbone manufacturer: Addgene plasmid #32288
  Backbone size w/o insert (bp): 6447
  Vector type: Mammalian Expression ; T7
Growth in bacteria
  Bacterial resistance: Ampicillin, 100 μg/mL
  Growth temperature: 37°C
  Growth strain: XL1 Blue
  Copy number: High Copy
Gene/Insert
  Gene/Insert name: ZebrafishCommunity-mical2b-right (alt name: mical2b)
  Species: D. rerio (zebrafish)
  Insert size (bp): 1430
  Entrez Gene: mical2b
  Promoter: CMV
  Tag / fusion protein: 3X Flag (N terminal on backbone); WT FOKI (C terminal on backbone)
  Cloning method: Restriction Enzyme; 5′ cloning site BsmBI (destroyed during cloning); 3′ cloning site BsmBI (destroyed during cloning)
  Sequencing primers: 5′ CMV-F; 3′ BGH-rev
Terms and licenses: Academic/Nonprofit Terms; Industry Terms: Not Available to Industry
Depositor comments: Target binding site: TTCTCAAAAAGCTGACCG It is strongly recommended that users perform a diagnostic digest to verify this plasmid prior to use. For example, a double digest of the plasmid with BamHI and KpnI should result in two bands at 2.3kb and 5.8kb.
How to cite: TAL3493 was a gift from Keith Joung (Addgene plasmid # 47212 ; http://n2t.net/addgene:47212 ; RRID:Addgene_47212)
