[The description below was written by a language model from this plasmid's Addgene catalogue record.]
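Description:
TAL3493 is a TALEN expression plasmid built on the JDS74 backbone (about 6.4 kb without insert), a mammalian expression vector that also carries a T7 promoter. It encodes the "right" monomer of a TALE nuclease pair directed against the zebrafish (Danio rerio) gene mical2b. The plasmid is a high-copy construct propagated in E. coli under ampicillin selection. No feature table accompanies the record, so the replication origin and other backbone elements are not explicitly listed.

The roughly 1.4 kb insert is not mical2b coding sequence. It is an engineered array of TALE repeats designed to recognise a specific 18-nucleotide site within that gene. The array was cloned between two BsmBI sites, both of which were destroyed during assembly, as is typical of type IIS cloning that leaves seamless junctions. Insertion places the repeats in frame with backbone-encoded elements: an N-terminal 3xFLAG tag for detection and a C-terminal wild-type FokI nuclease domain. Expression is driven by the CMV promoter in mammalian cells. The T7 designation indicates the construct can also serve as a template for in vitro transcription, which would yield mRNA suitable for embryo injection. The use of a BGH reverse sequencing primer suggests a BGH polyadenylation region lies downstream of the coding sequence.

Because FokI cleaves only as a dimer, this monomer is meant to be used with a matching "left" TALEN that binds the opposite strand nearby. Together the pair makes a targeted double-strand break, and error-prone repair of that break produces disruptive indels in mical2b. The associated work concerns targeted gene disruption in somatic zebrafish cells. The depositor recommends confirming the plasmid by diagnostic restriction digest before use.
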