>Addgene plasmid #47212 | TAL3493 | depositor partial sequence | sequence record 67299 | Insert sequence
ATGGACTACAAAGACCATGACGGTGATTATAAAGATCATGACATCGATTACAAGGATGACGATGACAAGA
TGGCCCCCAAGAAGAAGAGGAAGGTGGGCATTCACCGCGGGGTACCTATGGTGGACTTGAGGACACTCGG
TTATTCGCAACAGCAACAGGAGAAAATCAAGCCTAAGGTCAGGAGCACCGTCGCGCAACACCACGAGGCG
CTTGTGGGGCATGGCTTCACTCATGCGCATATTGTCGCGCTTTCACAGCACCCTGCGGCGCTTGGGACGG
TGGCTGTCAAATACCAAGATATGATTGCGGCCCTGCCCGAAGCCACGCACGAGGCAATTGTAGGGGTCGG
TAAACAGTGGTCGGGAGCGCGAGCACTTGAGGCGCTGCTGACTGTGGCGGGTGAGCTTAGGGGGCCTCCG
CTCCAGCTCGACACCGGGCAGCTGCTGAAGATCGCGAAGAGAGGGGGAGTAACAGCGGTAGAGGCAGTGC
ACGCCTGGCGCAATGCGCTCACCGGGGCCCCCTTGAACCTGACCCCAGACCAGGTAGTCGCAATCGCGTC
AAACGGAGGGGGAAAGCAAGCCCTGGAAACCGTGCAAAGGTTGTTGCCGGTCCTTTGTCAAGACCACGGC
CTTACACCGGAGCAAGTCGTGGCCATTGCATCCCACGACGGTGGCAAACAGGCTCTTGAGACGGTTCAGA
GACTTCTCCCAGTTCTCTGTCAAGCCCACGGGCTGACTCCCGATCAAGTTGTAGCGATTGCGTCCAACGG
TGGAGGGAAACAAGCATTGGAGACTGTCCAACGGCTCCTTCCCGTGTTGTGTCAAGCCCACGGTTTGACG
CCTGCACAAGTGGTCGCCATCGCCAGCCATGATGGCGGTAAGCAGGCGCTGGAAACAGTACAGCGCCTGC
TGCCTGTACTGTGCCAGGATCATGGACTGACCCCAGACCAGGTAGTCGCAATCGCGTCGAACATTGGGGG
AAAGCAAGCCCTGGAAACCGTGCAAAGGTTGTTGCCGGTCCTTTGTCAAGACCACGGCCTTACACCGGAG
CAAGTCGTGGCCATTGCAAGCAACATCGGTGGCAAACAGGCTCTTGAGACGGTTCAGAGACTTCTCCCAG
TTCTCTGTCAAGCCCACGGGCTGACTCCCGATCAAGTTGTAGCGATTGCGTCGAACATTGGAGGGAAACA
AGCATTGGAGACTGTCCAACGGCTCCTTCCCGTGTTGTGTCAAGCCCACGGTTTGACGCCTGCACAAGTG
GTCGCCATCGCCTCCAATATTGGCGGTAAGCAGGCGCTGGAAACAGTACAGCGCCTGCTGCCTGTACTGT
GCCAGGATCATGGACTGACCCCAGACCAGGTAGTCGCAATCGCGTCGAACATTGGGGGAAAGCAAGCCCT
GGAAACCGTGCAAAGGTTGTTGCCGGTCCTTTGTCAAGACCACGGCCTTACACCGGAGCAAGTCGTGGCC
ATTGCAAATAATAACGGTGGCAAACAGGCTCTTGAGACGGTTCAGAGACTTCTCCCAGTTCTCTGTCAAG
CCCACGGGCTGACTCCCGATCAAGTTGTAGCGATTGCGTCGCATGACGGAGGGAAACAAGCATTGGAGAC
TGTCCAACGGCTCCTTCCCGTGTTGTGTCAAGCCCACGGTTTGACGCCTGCACAAGTGGTCGCCATCGCC
TCGAATGGCGGCGGTAAGCAGGCGCTGGAAACAGTACAGCGCCTGCTGCCTGTACTGTGCCAGGATCATG
GACTGACCCCAGACCAGGTAGTCGCAATCGCGAACAATAATGGGGGAAAGCAAGCCCTGGAAACCGTGCA
AAGGTTGTTGCCGGTCCTTTGTCAAGACCACGGCCTTACACCGGAGCAAGTCGTGGCCATTGCAAGCAAC
ATCGGTGGCAAACAGGCTCTTGAGACGGTTCAGAGACTTCTCCCAGTTCTCTGTCAAGCCCACGGGCTGA
CTCCCGATCAAGTTGTAGCGATTGCGTCGCATGACGGAGGGAAACAAGCATTGGAGACTGTCCAACGGCT
CCTTCCCGTGTTGTGTCAAGCCCACGGTTTGACGCCTGCACAAGTGGTCGCCATCGCCAGCCATGATGGC
GGTAAGCAGGCGCTGGAAACAGTACAGCGCCTGCTGCCTGTACTGTGCCAGGATCATGGACTGACACCCG
AACAGGTGGTCGCCATTGCTAATAATAACGGAGGACGGCCAGCCTTGGAG
