>Addgene plasmid #47212 | TAL3493 | addgene partial sequence | sequence record 69172 | JDS-TALEN-F 5'-TAGGGGTCGGTAAACAGTGG-3'
TGTGGCGGGTGAGCTTAGGGGGCCTCCGCTCCAGCTCGACACCGGGCAGCTGCTGAAGATCGCGAAGAGA
GGGGGAGTAACAGCGGTAGAGGCAGTGCACGCCTGGCGCAATGCGCTCACCGGGGCCCCCTTGAACCTGA
CCCCAGACCAGGTAGTCGCAATCGCGTCAAACGGAGGGGGAAAGCAAGCCCTGGAAACCGTGCAAAGGTT
GTTGCCGGTCCTTTGTCAAGACCACGGCCTTACACCGGAGCAAGTCGTGGCCATTGCATCCCACGACGGT
GGCAAACAGGCTCTTGAGACGGTTCAGAGACTTCTCCCAGTTCTCTGTCAAGCCCACGGGCTGACTCCCG
ATCAAGTTGTAGCGATTGCGTCCAACGGTGGAGGGAAACAAGCATTGGAGACTGTCCAACGGCTCCTTCC
CGTGTTGTGTCAAGCCCACGGTTTGACGCCTGCACAAGTGGTCGCCATCGCCAGCCATGATGGCGGTAAG
CAGGCGCTGGAAACAGTACAGCGCCTGCTGCCTGTACTGTGCCAGGATCATGGACTGACCCCAGACCAGG
TAGTCGCAATCGCGTCGAACATTGGGGGAAAGCAAGCCCTGGAAACCGTGCAAAGGTTGTTGCCGGTCCT
TTGTCAAGACCACGGCCTTACACCGGAGCAAGTCGTGGCCATTGCAAGCAACATCGGTGGCAAACAGGCT
CTTGAGACGGTTCAGAGACTTCTCCCAGTTCTCTGTCAAGCCCACGGGCTGACTCCCGATCAAGTTGTAG
CGATTGCGTCGAACATTGGAGGGAAACAAGCATTGGAGACTGTCCAACGGCTCCTTCCCGTGTTGTGTCA
AGCCCACGGTTT
